>Addgene plasmid #160803 | pMXS-IRES-Blast POLE1 N-ISCmut | addgene full sequence | sequence record 322390 | Addgene NGS Result
CTTGGGAGGGTCTCCTCTGAGTGATTGACTACCCGTCAGCGGGGGTCTTTCATTTGGGGGCTCGTCCGGG
ATCGGGAGACCCCTGCCCAGGGACCACCGACCCACCACCGGGAGGTAAGCTGGCCAGCAACTTATCTGTG
TCTGTCCGATTGTCTAGTGTCTATGACTGATTTTATGCGCCTGCGTCGGTACTAGTTAGCTAACTAGCTC
TGTATCTGGCGGACCCGTGGTGGAACTGACGAGTTCGGAACACCCGGCCGCAACCCTGGGAGACGTCCCA
GGGACTTCGGGGGCCGTTTTTGTGGCCCGACCTGAGTCCAAAAATCCCGATCGTTTTGGACTCTTTGGTG
CACCCCCCTAATAGGAGGGATATGTGGTTCTGGTAGGAGACGAGAACCTAAAACAGTTCCCGCCTCCGTC
TGAATTTTTGCTTTCGGTTTGGGACCGAAGCCGCGCCGCGCGTCTTGTCTGCTGCAGCATCGTTCTGTGT
TGTCTCTGTCTGACTGTGTTTCTGTATTTGTCTGAAAATTAGGGCCAGACTGTTACCACTCCCTTAAGTT
TGACCTTAGGTCACTGGAAAGATGTCGAGCGGATCGCTCACAACCAGTCGGTAGATGTCAAGAAGAGACG
TTGGGTTACCTTCTGCTCTGCAGAATGGCCAACCTTTAACGTCGGATGGCCGCGAGACGGCACCTTTAAC
CGAGACCTCATCACCCAGGTTAAGATCAAGGTCTTTTCACCTGGCCCGCATGGACACCCAGACCAGGTCC
CCTACATCGTGACCTGGGAAGCCTTGGCTTTTGACCCCCCTCCCTGGGTCAAGCCCTTTGTACACCCTAA
GCCTCCGCCTCCTCTTCCTCCATCCGCCCCGTCTCTCCCCCTTGAACCTCCTCGTTCGACCCCGCCTCGA
TCCTCCCTTTATCCAGCCCTCACTCCTTCTCTAGGCGCCCCCATATGGCCATATGAGATCTTATATGGGG
CACCCCCGCCCCTTGTAAACTTCCCTGACCCTGACATGACAAGAGTTACTAACAGCCCCTCTCTCCAAGC
TCACTTACAGGCTCTCTACTTAGTCCAGCACGAAGTCTGGAGACCTCTGGCGGCAGCCTACCAAGAACAA
CTGGACCGACCGGTGGTACCTCACCCTTACCGAGTCGGCGACACAGTGTGGGTCCGCCGACACCAGACTA
AGAACCTAGAACCTCGCTGGAAAGGACCTTACACAGTCCTGCTGACCACCCCCACCGCCCTCAAAGTAGA
CGGCATCGCAGCTTGGATACACGCCGCCCACGTGAAGGCTGCCGACCCCGGGGGTGGACCATCCTCTAGA
CTGCCGGATCTAGCTAGTTAATTAAGGATCCCTAAATCGCAATTGACCATGGACTACAAGGACCACGACG
GTGACTACAAGGACCACGACATCGACTACAAGGACGACGACGACAAGGGAGGAGGCGGAGGTGGAATGTC
TCTGAGGAGCGGCGGGCGGCGGCGCGCGGACCCAGGCGCGGATGGCGAGGCCAGCAGGGATGATGGCGCC
ACTTCCTCAGTTTCGGCACTCAAGCGCCTGGAACGGAGTCAGTGGACGGATAAGATGGATTTGCGGTTTG
GTTTTGAGCGGCTGAAGGAGCCTGGTGAGAAGACAGGCTGGCTCATTAACATGCATCCTACCGAGATTTT
AGATGAAGATAAGCGCTTAGGCAGTGCGGTAGACTATTATTTCATCCAAGATGACGGAAGCAGATTTAAG
GTGGCTTTGCCCTATAAACCGTATTTCTACATTGCGACCAGAAAGGGTTGTGAGCGAGAAGTTTCATCTT
TTCTCTCCAAGAAGTTTCAGGGCAAAATTGCAAAAGTGGAGACTGTCCCCAAAGAGGATCTGGACTTGCC
AAATCACTTGGTGGGTTTGAAGCGAAATTACATCAGGCTGTCCTTCCACACTGTGGAGGATCTTGTCAAA
GTGAGGAAGGAGATCTCCCCTGCCGTGAAGAAGAACAGGGAGCAGGATCACGCCAGCGACGCGTACACAG
CTCTGCTTTCCAGTGTTCTGCAGAGGGGCGGTGTCATTACTGATGAAGAGGAAACCTCTAAGAAGATAGC
CGATCAACTAGATAATATCGTGGACATGCGCGAGTACGATGTTCCCTACCACATCCGCCTCTCCATTGAC
CTGAAGATCCACGTGGCTCATTGGTACAATGTCAGATACCGAGGAAATGCTTTTCCGGTAGAAATCACCC
GCCGAGATGACCTTGTTGAACGACCTGACCCTGTGGTTTTGGCATTTGACATTGAGACGACCAAACTGCC
CCTCAAGTTTCCTGATGCTGAGACAGACCAGATTATGATGATTTCCTACATGATCGATGGCCAGGGCTAC
CTCATCACCAACAGGGAGATTGTTTCAGAAGATATTGAAGATTTTGAGTTCACCCCCAAGCCAGAATATG
AAGGCCCCTTTTGTGTCTTCAATGAACCCGATGAGGCTCATCTGATCCAAAGGTGGTTTGAACACGTCCA
GGAGACCAAACCCACCATCATGGTCACCTACAACGGGGACTTTTTTGACTGGCCATTTGTGGAGGCCCGG
GCAGCAGTCCACGGTCTGAGCATGCAGCAGGAGATAGGCTTCCAGAAGGACAGCCAGGGGGAGTACAAGG
CGCCCCAGTGCATCCACATGGACTGCCTCAGGTGGGTGAAGAGGGACAGTTACCTTCCTGTGGGCAGTCA
TAATCTCAAGGCGGCCGCCAAGGCCAAGCTAGGCTATGATCCCGTGGAGCTAGACCCGGAGGACATGTGC
CGGATGGCCACGGAGCAGCCCCAGACTCTGGCCACGTATTCTGTGTCAGATGCTGTCGCCACTTACTACC
TGTACATGAAGTACGTCCACCCATTCATCTTTGCTCTGTGCACCATTATTCCCATGGAGCCCGACGAGGT
GCTGCGGAAGGGCTCTGGCACTCTGTGTGAGGCCTTGCTGATGGTGCAGGCCTTCCACGCCAACATCATC
TTCCCCAACAAGCAAGAGCAGGAGTTCAATAAGCTGACGGACGACGGACACGTGCTGGACTCTGAGACCT
ACGTCGGGGGCCACGTGGAGGCCCTCGAGTCTGGGGTTTTCCGCAGCGATATCCCTTGCCGGTTTAGGAT
GAATCCTGCCGCCTTTGACTTCCTGCTGCAGCGGGTTGAGAAGACCTTGCGCCACGCCCTTGAGGAAGAG
GAGAAAGTGCCTGTGGAGCAAGTCACCAACTTTGAAGAGGTGTGTGATGAGATTAAGAGCAAGCTTGCCT
CCCTGAAGGACGTTCCCAGCCGCATCGAGTGTCCACTCATCTACCACCTGGACGTGGGGGCCATGTACCC
CAACATCATCCTGACCAACCGCCTGCAGCCCTCTGCCATGGTGGACGAAGCCACCAGTGCTGCCAGTGAC
TTCAATAAGCCTGGAGCAAACAGCCAGCGGAAGATGGCCTGGCAGTGGAGGGGCGAGTTCATGCCAGCCA
GTCGCAGCGAATACCATCGGATCCAGCACCAGCTGGAGTCAGAGAAGTTCCCCCCCTTGTTCCCAGAGGG
GCCAGCTCGGGCCTTTCATGAACTGTCCCGCGAGGAACAGGCGAAATACGAGAAGAGAAGGCTGGCGGAT
TACTGCCGGAAAGCCTACAAGAAGATCCACATCACCAAGGTGGAAGAGCGTCTCACCACCATCTGCCAGC
GGGAAAACTCCTTCTACGTGGACACCGTGCGTGCCTTCCGGGACAGGCGTTACGAGTTCAAAGGGCTCCA
CAAGGTGTGGAAAAAGAAGCTCTCGGCGGCCGTGGAGGTGGGCGACGCGGCTGAGGTGAAGCGCTGCAAG
AACATGGAGGTGCTGTATGACTCGCTGCAGCTGGCCCACAAGTGCATCCTGAACTCCTTCTATGGCTATG
TCATGCGCAAGGGGGCTCGCTGGTACTCCATGGAGATGGCTGGCATCGTCTGCTTCACAGGGGCCAACAT
CATCACCCAGGCACGGGAGCTGATCGAGCAGATTGGGAGGCCCTTAGAGCTGGACACAGATGGTATATGG
TGCGTCCTGCCCAACAGCTTCCCAGAAAATTTTGTCTTCAAGACGACCAATGTGAAGAAGCCCAAAGTGA
CCATCTCCTACCCAGGCGCCATGTTGAACATCATGGTCAAGGAAGGCTTCACCAATGACCAGTACCAGGA
GCTGGCTGAGCCGTCCTCACTCACCTACGTCACCCGCTCAGAGAACAGCATCTTTTTTGAGGTTGATGGG
CCCTACCTTGCCATGATTCTTCCAGCCTCCAAGGAAGAAGGCAAGAAATTGAAGAAGAGGTATGCTGTGT
TCAATGAAGACGGTTCTCTGGCTGAGCTCAAGGGCTTTGAGGTCAAACGCCGCGGGGAACTGCAGCTGAT
TAAGATCTTCCAATCCTCGGTGTTTGAGGCCTTCCTCAAGGGCAGCACGCTGGAAGAGGTGTATGGCTCT
GTAGCCAAGGTGGCTGACTACTGGCTGGACGTGCTGTACAGCAAGGCAGCCAACATGCCTGACTCTGAGC
TATTCGAGCTCATCTCTGAGAACCGTTCCATGTCTCGGAAGCTGGAAGATTACGGGGAGCAGAAGTCTAC
GTCCATCAGCACAGCAAAGCGCCTGGCCGAGTTCCTGGGAGACCAGATGGTCAAGGATGCAGGGCTGAGT
TGCCGCTACATCATCTCCCGCAAGCCCGAGGGCTCCCCTGTCACGGAGAGGGCCATCCCACTTGCCATTT
TCCAAGCAGAGCCCACGGTGAGGAAGCACTTTCTCCGGAAATGGCTCAAGAGCTCTTCCCTTCAAGACTT
TGATATTCGAGCAATTCTGGATTGGGACTACTACATTGAGCGGCTGGGAAGCGCCATCCAGAAGATCATC
ACCATCCCTGCGGCCCTGCAGCAGGTAAAGAACCCAGTGCCACGTGTCAAACACCCCGACTGGCTGCACA
AAAAACTGCTGGAGAAGAATGATGTCTACAAGCAGAAGAAGATCAGTGAGCTCTTCACCCTGGAGGGCAG
GAGACAGGTCACGATGGCCGAGGCCTCAGAAGACAGTCCGAGGCCAAGTGCTCCTGACATGGAGGACTTC
GGCCTCGTAAAGCTGCCTCACCCAGCAGCCCCTGTCACTGTGAAGAGGAAGCGAGTTCTTTGGGAGAGCC
AGGAGGAGTCCCAGGACCTCACGCCGACTGTGCCCTGGCAGGAAATCTTGGGGCAGCCTCCCGCCCTGGG
AACCAGCCAGGAGGAATGGCTTGTCTGGCTCCGGTTCCACAAGAAGAAGTGGCAGCTGCAGGCCCGGCAG
CGCCTCGCCCGCAGGAAGAGGCAGCGTCTGGAGTCGGCAGAGGGTGTGCTCAGGCCCGGGGCCATCCGGG
ATGGTCCTGCCACGGGGCTGGGGAGCTTCTTGCGAAGAACTGCCCGCAGCATCCTGGACCTTCCGTGGCA
GATTGTGCAGATCAGCGAGACCAGCCAGGCCGGCCTGTTCAGGCTGTGGGCGCTCGTTGGCAGTGACTTG
CACTGCATCAGGCTGAGCATCCCCCGTGTGTTCTACGTGAACCAGCGAGTCGCTAAAGCGGAGGAGGGTG
CTTCGTATCGCAAGGTAAATCGGGTCCTTCCTCGCTCCAACATGGTCTACAATCTCTATGAGTATTCAGT
GCCAGAGGACATGTACCAGGAACACATCAACGAGATCAACGCTGAGCTGTCAGCGCCAGACATCGAGGGC
GTATATGAGACTCAGGTTCCGTTACTGTTCCGGGCCCTGGTGCACCTGGGCTGTGTGTGTGTGGTCAATA
AACAGCTGGTGAGGCACCTTTCAGGCTGGGAAGCAGAGACCTTTGCTCTTGAGCACCTGGAGATGCGCTC
TCTGGCCCAGTTCAGCTACCTGGAACCAGGGAGTATCCGCCATATCTACCTGTACCACCACGCACAGGCC
CACAAAGCGCTCTTCGGGATCTTCATCCCCTCACAGCGCAGGGCATCCGTCTTTGTGCTGGACACTGTGC
GCAGCAACCAGATGCCCAGCCTTGGCGCCCTGTACTCAGCAGAGCACGGCCTCCTCCTGGAGAAGGTGGG
CCCTGAGCTCCTGCCACCCCCCAAACACACCTTCGAAGTTCGGGCAGAAACTGACCTGAAGACCATCTGC
AGAGCCATCCAGCGATTCCTGCTCGCCTACAAGGAGGAGCGCCGGGGGCCCACACTCATCGCTGTTCAGT
CCAGCTGGGAGCTGAAGAGGCTGGCCAGTGAAATTCCTGTCTTGGAGGAATTCCCACTGGTGCCTATCTG
TGTGGCTGACAAGATCAACTATGGGGTCCTGGACTGGCAGCGCCATGGAGCCCGGCGCATGATCCGTCAC
TACCTCAACCTGGACACCTGCCTGTCGCAGGCCTTCGAGATGAGCAGGTACTTTCACATTCCCATTGGGA
ACCTACCAGAGGACATCTCCACATTCGGCTCCGACCTCTTCTTTGCCCGCCACCTCCAGCGCCACAACCA
CCTGCTCTGGCTGTCCCCTACAGCCCGCCCTGACCTGGGTGGAAAGGAGGCTGATGACAACTGTCTTGTC
ATGGAGTTCGATGACCAAGCCACTGTTGAGATCAACAGTTCAGGCTGTTACTCCACAGTGTGTGTGGAGC
TGGACCTTCAGAACCTGGCCGTCAACACCATTCTCCAGTCTCACCATGTCAACGACATGGAGGGGGCCGA
CAGCATGGGGATCAGCTTCGACGTGATCCAGCAGGCCTCCCTGGAGGACATGATCACGGGTGGTCAGGCT
GCCAGTGCCCCGGCCAGCTACGATGAGACAGCCCTGTGCTCTAACACCTTCAGGATCCTGAAGAGCATGG
TCGTGGGCTGGGTGAAGGAGATCACCCAGTACCACAACATCTATGCAGACAACCAGGTGATGCACTTCTA
CCGCTGGCTTCGGTCGCCATCCTCTCTGCTTCATGACCCTGCCCTGCACCGCACACTCCACAACATGATG
AAGAAGCTCTTCCTGCAGCTCATCGCTGAGTTCAAGCGCCTGGGGTCATCAGTCATCTACGCCAACTTCA
ACCGCATCATCCTCTGTACAAAGAAGCGCCGTGTGGAAGATGCCATCGCTTACGTGGAGTACATCACCAG
CAGCATCCATTCAAAGGAGACCTTCCATTCTCTGACAATTTCTTTCTCTCGATGCTGGGAATTTCTTCTC
TGGATGGATCCATCTAACTATGGCGGAATCAAAGGAAAAGTTTCATCTCGTATTCACTGTGGACTGCAAG
ACTCCCAGAAAGCAGGGGGAGCAGAGGATGAGCAGGAAAATGAGGACGATGAGGAGGAAAGAGATGGGGA
GGAGGAGGAAGAGGCGGAGGAATCCAACGTGGAGGATTTACTGGAAAACAACTGGAACATTTTGCAGTTT
TTGCCACAGGCAGCCTCCTGCCAGAACTACTTCCTCATGATTGTTTCAGCGTACATCGTGGCCGTGTACC
ACTGCATGAAGGACGGGCTGAGGCGCAGTGCTCCAGGGAGCACCCCCGTGAGGAGGAGGGGGGCCAGCCA
GCTCTCCCAGGAGGCCGAGGGGGCGGTCGGAGCCCTTCCCGGAATGATCACCTTCTCTCAGGATTATGTC
GCAAATGAGCTCACTCAGAGCTTCTTCACCATCACTCAGAAGATTCAGAAGAAAGTCACAGGCTCTCGGA
ACTCCACTGAGCTCTCAGAGATGTTTCCTGTCCTCCCCGGTTCCCACTTGCTGCTCAATAACCCTGCCCT
GGAGTTCATCAAATACGTGTGCAAGGTGCTGTCCCTGGACACCAACATCACAAACCAGGTGAATAAGCTG
AACCGAGACCTGCTTCGCCTGGTGGATGTCGGCGAGTTCTCCGAGGAGGCCCAGTTCCGAGACCCCTGCC
GCTCCTACGTGCTTCCTGAGGTCATCTGCCGCAGCTGTAACTTCTGCCGCGACCTGGACCTGTGTAAAGA
CTCTTCCTTCTCAGAGGATGGGGCGGTCCTGCCTCAGTGGCTCTGCTCCAACTGTCAGGCGCCCTACGAC
TCCTCTGCCATCGAGATGACGCTGGTGGAAGTTCTACAGAAGAAGCTGATGGCCTTCACCCTGCAGGACC
TGGTCTGCCTGAAGTGCCGCGGGGTGAAGGAGACCAGCATGCCTGTGTACTGCAGCTGCGCGGGAGACTT
CGCCCTCACCATCCACACCCAGGTCTTCATGGAACAGATCGGAATATTCCGGAACATTGCCCAGCACTAC
GGCATGTCGTACCTCCTGGAGACCCTGGAGTGGCTGCTGCAGAAGAACCCACAGCTGGGCCATTAGGTCG
AGCTAAATCGGTTTAAACGCGCTAATGCGGCCGCTACGTAAATTCCSCCCCCCTAACGTTACTGGCCGAA
GCCGCTTGGAATAAGGCCGGTGTGCGTTTGTCTATATGTTATTTTCCACCATATTGCCGTCTTTTGGCAA
TGTGAGGGCCCGGAAACCTGGCCCTGTCTTCTTGACGAGCATTCCTAGGGGTCTTTCCCCTCTCGCCAAA
GGAATGCAAGGTCTGTTGAATGTCGTGAAGGAAGCAGTTCCTCTGGAAGCTTCTTGAAGACAAACAACGT
CTGTAGCGACCCTTTGCAGGCAGCGGAACCCCCCACCTGGCGACAGGTGCCTCTGCGGCCAAAAGCCACG
TGTATAAGATACACCTGCAAAGGCGGCACAACCCCAGTGCCACGTTGTGAGTTGGATAGTTGTGGAAAGA
GTCAAATGGCTCTCCTCAAGCGTATTCAACAAGGGGCTGAAGGATGCCCAGAAGGTACCCCATTGTATGG
GATCTGATCTGGGGCCTCGGTGCACATGCTTTACATGTGTTTAGTCGAGGTTAAAAAAACGTCTAGGCCC
CCCGAACCACGGGGACGTGGTTTTCCTTTGAAAAACACGATGATAATATGGCCACAACCATGGTTCCTTT
GTCTCAAGAAGAATCCACCCTCATTGAAAGAGCAACGGCTACAATCAACAGCATCCCCATCTCTGAAGAC
TACAGCGTCGCCAGCGCAGCTCTCTCTAGCGACGGCCGCATCTTCACTGGTGTCAATGTATATCATTTTA
CTGGGGGACCTTGTGCAGAACTCGTGGTGCTGGGCACTGCTGCTGCTGCGGCAGCTGGCAACCTGACTTG
TATCGTCGCGATCGGAAATGAGAACAGGGGCATCTTGAGCCCCTGCGGACGGTGCCGACAGGTGCTTCTC
GATCTGCATCCTGGGATCAAAGCCATAGTGAAGGACAGTGATGGACAGCCGACGGCAGTTGGGATTCGTG
AATTGCTGCCCTCTGGTTATGTGTGGGAGGGCTAAGTCGACGATAAAATAAAAGATTTTATTTAGTCTCC
AGAAAAAGGGGGGAATGAAAGACCCCACCTGTAGGTTTGGCAAGCTAGCTTAAGTAACGCCATTTTGCAA
GGCATGGAAAAATACATAACTGAGAATAGAGAAGTTCAGATCAAGGTCAGGAACAGATGGAACAGCTGAA
TATGGGCCAAACAGGATATCTGTGGTAAGCAGTTCCTGCCCCGGCTCAGGGCCAAGAACAGATGGAACAG
CTGAATATGGGCCAAACAGGATATCTGTGGTAAGCAGTTCCTGCCCCGGCTCAGGGCCAAGAACAGATGG
TCCCCAGATGCGGTCCAGCCCTCAGCAGTTTCTAGAGAACCATCAGATGTTTCCAGGGTGCCCCAAGGAC
CTGAAATGACCCTGTGCCTTATTTGAACTAACCAATCAGTTCGCTTCTCGCTTCTGTTCGCGCGCTTCTG
CTCCCCGAGCTCAATAAAAGAGCCCACAACCCCTCACTCGGGGCGCCAGTCCTCCGATTGACTGAGTCGC
CCGGGTACCCGTGTATCCAATAAACCCTCTTGCAGTTGCATCCGACTTGTGGTCTCGCTGTTCCTTGGGA
GGGTCTCCTCTGAGTGATTGACTACCCGTCAGCGGGGGTCTTTCACATGCAGCATGTATCAAAATTAATT
TGGTTTTTTTTCTTAAGTATTTACATTAAATGGCCATAGTTGCATTAATGAATCGGCCAACGCGCGGGGA
GAGGCGGTTTGCGTATTGGGCGCTCTTCCGCTTCCTCGCTCACTGACTCGCTGCGCTCGGTCGTTCGGCT
GCGGCGAGCGGTATCAGCTCACTCAAAGGCGGTAATACGGTTATCCACAGAATCAGGGGATAACGCAGGA
AAGAACATGTGAGCAAAAGGCCAGCAAAAGGCCAGGAACCGTAAAAAGGCCGCGTTGCTGGCGTTTTTCC
ATAGGCTCCGCCCCCCTGACGAGCATCACAAAAATCGACGCTCAAGTCAGAGGTGGCGAAACCCGACAGG
ACTATAAAGATACCAGGCGTTTCCCCCTGGAAGCTCCCTCGTGCGCTCTCCTGTTCCGACCCTGCCGCTT
ACCGGATACCTGTCCGCCTTTCTCCCTTCGGGAAGCGTGGCGCTTTCTCATAGCTCACGCTGTAGGTATC
TCAGTTCGGTGTAGGTCGTTCGCTCCAAGCTGGGCTGTGTGCACGAACCCCCCGTTCAGCCCGACCGCTG
CGCCTTATCCGGTAACTATCGTCTTGAGTCCAACCCGGTAAGACACGACTTATCGCCACTGGCAGCAGCC
ACTGGTAACAGGATTAGCAGAGCGAGGTATGTAGGCGGTGCTACAGAGTTCTTGAAGTGGTGGCCTAACT
ACGGCTACACTAGAAGAACAGTATTTGGTATCTGCGCTCTGCTGAAGCCAGTTACCTTCGGAAAAAGAGT
TGGTAGCTCTTGATCCGGCAAACAAACCACCGCTGGTAGCGGTGGTTTTTTTGTTTGCAAGCAGCAGATT
ACGCGCAGAAAAAAAGGATCTCAAGAAGATCCTTTGATCTTTTCTACGGGGTCTGACGCTCAGTGGAACG
AAAACTCACGTTAAGGGATTTTGGTCATGAGATTATCAAAAAGGATCTTCACCTAGATCCTTTTGCGGCC
GGCCGCAAATCAATCTAAAGTATATATGAGTAAACTTGGTCTGACAGTTACCAATGCTTAATCAGTGAGG
CACCTATCTCAGCGATCTGTCTATTTCGTTCATCCATAGTTGCCTGACTCCCCGTCGTGTAGATAACTAC
GATACGGGAGGGCTTACCATCTGGCCCCAGTGCTGCAATGATACCGCGAGACCCACGCTCACCGGCTCCA
GATTTATCAGCAATAAACCAGCCAGCCGGAAGGGCCGAGCGCAGAAGTGGTCCTGCAACTTTATCCGCCT
CCATCCAGTCTATTAATTGTTGCCGGGAAGCTAGAGTAAGTAGTTCGCCAGTTAATAGTTTGCGCAACGT
TGTTGCCATTGCTACAGGCATCGTGGTGTCACGCTCGTCGTTTGGTATGGCTTCATTCAGCTCCGGTTCC
CAACGATCAAGGCGAGTTACATGATCCCCCATGTTGTGCAAAAAAGCGGTTAGCTCCTTCGGTCCTCCGA
TCGTTGTCAGAAGTAAGTTGGCCGCAGTGTTATCACTCATGGTTATGGCAGCACTGCATAATTCTCTTAC
TGTCATGCCATCCGTAAGATGCTTTTCTGTGACTGGTGAGTACTCAACCAAGTCATTCTGAGAATAGTGT
ATGCGGCGACCGAGTTGCTCTTGCCCGGCGTCAATACGGGATAATACCGCGCCACATAGCAGAACTTTAA
AAGTGCTCATCATTGGAAAACGTTCTTCGGGGCGAAAACTCTCAAGGATCTTACCGCTGTTGAGATCCAG
TTCGATGTAACCCACTCGTGCACCCAACTGATCTTCAGCATCTTTTACTTTCACCAGCGTTTCTGGGTGA
GCAAAAACAGGAAGGCAAAATGCCGCAAAAAAGGGAATAAGGGCGACACGGAAATGTTGAATACTCATAC
TCTTCCTTTTTCAATATTATTGAAGCATTTATCAGGGTTATTGTCTCATGAGCGGATACATATTTGAATG
TATTTAGAAAAATAAACAAATAGGGGTTCCGCGCACATTTCCCCGAAAAGTGCCACCTGCATAATGAAAG
ACCCCACCTGTAGGTTTGGCAAGCTAGCTTAAGTAACGCCATTTTGCAAGGCATGGAAAAATACATAACT
GAGAATAGAAAAGTTCAGATCAAGGTCAGGAACAGATGGAACAGCTGAATATGGGCCAAACAGGATATCT
GTGGTAAGCAGTTCCTGCCCCGGCTCAGGGCCAAGAACAGATGGAACAGCTGAATATGGGCCAAACAGGA
TATCTGTGGTAAGCAGTTCCTGCCCCGGCTCAGGGCCAAGAACAGATGGTCCCCAGATGCGGTCCAGCCC
TCAGCAGTTTCTAGAGAACCATCAGATGTTTCCAGGGTGCCCCAAGGACCTGAAATGACCCTGTGCCTTA
TTTGAACTAACCAATCAGTTCGCTTCTCGCTTCTGTTCGCGCGCTTCTGCTCCCCGAGCTCAATAAAAGA
GCCCACAACCCCTCACTCGGCGCGCCAGTCCTCCGATTGACTGAGTCGCCCGGGTACCCGTGTATCCAAT
AAACCCTCTTGCAGTTGCATCCGACTTGTGGTCTCGCTGTTC
Features (pLannotate 1.2.2; 15 found; start..end, strand, type, name):
    117..316     +  misc_feature   MMLV Ψ: packaging signal of Moloney murine leukemia virus (MMLV)
    368..456     +  misc_feature   MESV Ψ (fragment): packaging signal of murine embryonic stem cell virus
    533..949     +  CDS            gag (truncated): truncated Moloney murine leukemia virus (MMLV) gag gene lacking the start codon
    959..1333    +  misc_feature   pol region: Moloney murine leukemia virus (MMLV) pol region containing the splice acceptor site
   1424..1448    +  CDS            5xFLAG (fragment): five tandem FLAG® epitope tags
   1466..8323    +  CDS            POLE: DPOE1_HUMAN - Also known as POLE1. Experimental evidence at protein level: Swiss-Prot protein existence level 1. Catalytic component of the DNA polymerase epsilon complex (PubMed:10801849). Participates in chromosomal DNA replication (By similarity). Required during synthesis of the leading DNA strands at the replication fork, binds at/or near replication origins and moves along DNA with the replication fork (By similarity). Has 3'-5' proofreading exonuclease activity that corrects errors arising during DNA replication (By similarity). Involved in DNA synthesis during DNA repair (PubMed:202273
   8474..8936    +  misc_feature   IRES: internal ribosome entry site (IRES) of the encephalomyocarditis virus (EMCV)
   8956..9345    +  CDS            BSD: blasticidin S deaminase; Aspergillus terreus BSD; confers resistance to blasticidin
   9394..9515    +  LTR            3' LTR (ΔU3) (fragment): self-inactivating 3' long terminal repeat (LTR) from Moloney murine leukemia virus
   9516..9985    +  LTR            LTR: long terminal repeat from Moloney murine leukemia virus
  10051..10103   -  CDS            lacI (fragment): lac repressor; lacI; The lac repressor binds to the lac operator to inhibit transcription in E. coli. This inhibition can be relieved by adding lactose or isopropyl-β-D-thiogalactopyranoside (IPTG).
  10286..10874   -  rep_origin     ori: high-copy-number ColE1/pMB1/pBR322/pUC origin of replication
  11038..11898   -  CDS            AmpR: β-lactamase; bla; confers resistance to ampicillin, carbenicillin, and related antibiotics
  11899..12003   -  promoter       AmpR promoter: bla
  12033..54      +  LTR            LTR (across the origin): long terminal repeat from Moloney murine leukemia virus
