[The description below was written by a language model from this plasmid's Addgene catalogue record and pLannotate feature annotations shown in this document.]
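Description:
pMXS-IRES-Blast POLE1 N-ISCmut is a Moloney murine leukemia virus–based retroviral expression vector built on the pMXS-IRES-BLAST backbone. It is designed to deliver a mutant form of human POLE (POLE1), the catalytic subunit of DNA polymerase epsilon, into mammalian cells. In bacteria it is maintained through a high-copy ColE1/pUC-type origin and selected with ampicillin via the β-lactamase gene and its own promoter. The sequenced record is about 12.6 kb, consistent with a roughly 5.5 kb backbone carrying a 6.9 kb insert.

The proviral region is bounded by MMLV long terminal repeats. Downstream of the 5′ LTR lie the MMLV packaging signal, a truncated gag lacking its start codon, and a pol fragment containing the splice acceptor, which together support encapsidation and expression of the transcript when packaging functions are supplied in trans. No separate internal promoter is annotated, so expression is presumably driven from the 5′ LTR. The POLE open reading frame carries an N-terminal 3xFLAG tag (which the automated annotation picks up only as a partial FLAG-repeat match). It is followed by an EMCV IRES and the blasticidin S deaminase gene, so the polymerase and the resistance marker are translated from one bicistronic message and transduced cells can be selected with blasticidin.

The insert bears C651S, C654S and C663S substitutions, described as an N-terminal "ISC" mutant, which presumably refers to an iron–sulfur cluster site, although the record does not spell this out. It also carries changes that make it resistant to two POLE-targeting shRNAs. This design suits knockdown-and-rescue experiments, in which endogenous POLE is depleted and the tagged mutant is tested for its ability to substitute for it.
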