Addgene plasmid #160803: pMXS-IRES-Blast POLE1 N-ISCmut
Purpose: Express N-terminal ISC mutant POLE1
Depositing lab: Richard Possemato. Depositing organization: NYU Grossman School of Medicine. Publication: Hyperactive CDK2 Activity in Basal-like Breast Cancer Imposes a Genome Integrity Liability that Can Be Exploited by Targeting DNA Polymerase epsilon. Sviderskiy VO, Blumenberg L, Gorodetsky E, Karakousi TR, Hirsh N, Alvarez SW, Terzi EM, Kaparos E, Whiten GC, Ssebyala S, Tonzi P, Mir H, Neel BG, Huang TT, Adams S, Ruggles KV, Possemato R. Mol Cell. 2020 Oct 28. pii: S1097-2765(20)30723-1. doi: 10.1016/j.molcel.2020.10.016. PubMed 33152268.
Backbone
  Vector backbone: pMXS-IRES-BLAST
  Backbone size w/o insert (bp): 5500
  Vector type: Retroviral
  Selectable markers: Blasticidin
Growth in bacteria
  Bacterial resistance: Ampicillin, 100 μg/mL
  Growth temperature: 37°C
  Growth strain: NEB Stable
  Copy number: High Copy
Gene/Insert
  Gene/Insert name: POLE1 N-ISCmut
  Species: H. sapiens (human)
  Insert size (bp): 6861
  Mutation: shPOLE_1 and shPOLE2 resistant, C651S, C654S, C663S
  Entrez Gene: POLE (a.k.a. CRCS12, FILS, IMAGEI, POLE1)
  Tag / fusion protein: 3xFLAG (N terminal on insert)
  Cloning method: Restriction Enzyme; 5′ cloning site Unknown (unknown if destroyed)
  Sequencing primers: 5′ AGTAGACGGCATCGCAGCTTGGATA; 3′ GGC GGA ATT TAC GTA GCG GCC
Terms and licenses: Academic/Nonprofit Terms; Industry Terms: Not Available to Industry
How to cite: pMXS-IRES-Blast POLE1 N-ISCmut was a gift from Richard Possemato (Addgene plasmid # 160803 ; http://n2t.net/addgene:160803 ; RRID:Addgene_160803)
